>Addgene plasmid #121384 | pUC57-Kan_US71_00116921 | depositor full sequence | sequence record 238282 | pUC57-Kan_US71_00116921 sequence 3038 bps
TCGCGCGTTTCGGTGATGACGGTGAAAACCTCTGACACATGCAGCTCCCGGAGACGGTCACAGCTTGTCT
GTAAGCGGATGCCGGGAGCAGACAAGCCCGTCAGGGCGCGTCAGCGGGTGTTGGCGGGTGTCGGGGCTGG
CTTAACTATGCGGCATCAGAGCAGATTGTACTGAGAGTGCACCATATGCGGTGTGAAATACCGCACAGAT
GCGTAAGGAGAAAATACCGCATCAGGCGCCATTCGCCATTCAGGCTGCGCAACTGTTGGGAAGGGCGATC
GGTGCGGGCCTCTTCGCTATTACGCCAGCTGGCGAAAGGGGGATGTGCTGCAAGGCGATTAAGTTGGGTA
ACGCCAGGGTTTTCCCAGTCACGACGTTGTAAAACGACGGCCAGTGAATTGACGCGTATTGGGATTTGGT
CTCTAATGTTGCCAGCTACTACTCAACCAAATAATATTTTGGCTGGTTTGCCAACTCAACCAGCTAATCC
AGCTCCAAAAATTCAATATGATTTGTGTAAAGTTTTGTTGTGGAAAGATAAAAAAGAACAATTTGGTAAT
AAAGGTTCTTCTTCTGGTTTTGGTTCTCCAGGTAATACTGTTAGAGTTTGGATGCATCCAGGTTTGGCTG
CTGTTTTTCAATTGTCTGAAGAAGGTTGTGAAGGTAAATTTATTGGTGGTGAATTGGATCAAGGTAAAAC
TAGAACTCCATTGTCTAAAGGTGATCCAAGATTGATGGAAGCTTTGAAAGATTATAAAGGTGCTGTTTTT
CCAGAACCACATGGTGATGCTACTATGATTAAATGGTGAGCTTAGAGACCAAGTTCCATCCCAATGGCGC
GCCGAGCTTGGCTCGAGCATGGTCATAGCTGTTTCCTGTGTGAAATTGTTATCCGCTCACAATTCCACAC
AACATACGAGCCGGAAGCATAAAGTGTAAAGCCTGGGGTGCCTAATGAGTGAGCTAACTCACATTAATTG
CGTTGCGCTCACTGCCCGCTTTCCAGTCGGGAAACCTGTCGTGCCAGCTGCATTAATGAATCGGCCAACG
CGCGGGGAGAGGCGGTTTGCGTATTGGGCGCTCTTCCGCTTCCTCGCTCACTGACTCGCTGCGCTCGGTC
GTTCGGCTGCGGCGAGCGGTATCAGCTCACTCAAAGGCGGTAATACGGTTATCCACAGAATCAGGGGATA
ACGCAGGAAAGAACATGTGAGCAAAAGGCCAGCAAAAGGCCAGGAACCGTAAAAAGGCCGCGTTGCTGGC
GTTTTTCCATAGGCTCCGCCCCCCTGACGAGCATCACAAAAATCGACGCTCAAGTCAGAGGTGGCGAAAC
CCGACAGGACTATAAAGATACCAGGCGTTTCCCCCTGGAAGCTCCCTCGTGCGCTCTCCTGTTCCGACCC
TGCCGCTTACCGGATACCTGTCCGCCTTTCTCCCTTCGGGAAGCGTGGCGCTTTCTCATAGCTCACGCTG
TAGGTATCTCAGTTCGGTGTAGGTCGTTCGCTCCAAGCTGGGCTGTGTGCACGAACCCCCCGTTCAGCCC
GACCGCTGCGCCTTATCCGGTAACTATCGTCTTGAGTCCAACCCGGTAAGACACGACTTATCGCCACTGG
CAGCAGCCACTGGTAACAGGATTAGCAGAGCGAGGTATGTAGGCGGTGCTACAGAGTTCTTGAAGTGGTG
GCCTAACTACGGCTACACTAGAAGAACAGTATTTGGTATCTGCGCTCTGCTGAAGCCAGTTACCTTCGGA
AAAAGAGTTGGTAGCTCTTGATCCGGCAAACAAACCACCGCTGGTAGCGGTGGTTTTTTTGTTTGCAAGC
AGCAGATTACGCGCAGAAAAAAAGGATCTCAAGAAGATCCTTTGATCTTTTCTACGGGGTCTGACGCTCA
GTGGAACGAAAACTCACGTTAAGGGATTTTGGTCATGAGATTATCAAAAAGGATCTTCACCTAGATCCTT
TTAAATTAAAAATGAAGTTTTAAATCAATCTAAAGTATATATGAGTAAACTTGGTCTGACAGTTAGAAAA
ACTCATCGAGCATCAAATGAAACTGCAATTTATTCATATCAGGATTATCAATACCATATTTTTGAAAAAG
CCGTTTCTGTAATGAAGGAGAAAACTCACCGAGGCAGTTCCATAGGATGGCAAGATCCTGGTATCGGTCT
GCGATTCCGACTCGTCCAACATCAATACAACCTATTAATTTCCCCTCGTCAAAAATAAGGTTATCAAGTG
AGAAATCACCATGAGTGACGACTGAATCCGGTGAGAATGGCAAAAGTTTATGCATTTCTTTCCAGACTTG
TTCAACAGGCCAGCCATTACGCTCGTCATCAAAATCACTCGCATCAACCAAACCGTTATTCATTCGTGAT
TGCGCCTGAGCGAGACGAAATACGCGATCGCTGTTAAAAGGACAATTACAAACAGGAATCGAATGCAACC
GGCGCAGGAACACTGCCAGCGCATCAACAATATTTTCACCTGAATCAGGATATTCTTCTAATACCTGGAA
TGCTGTTTTCCCAGGGATCGCAGTGGTGAGTAACCATGCATCATCAGGAGTACGGATAAAATGCTTGATG
GTCGGAAGAGGCATAAATTCCGTCAGCCAGTTTAGTCTGACCATCTCATCTGTAACATCATTGGCAACGC
TACCTTTGCCATGTTTCAGAAACAACTCTGGCGCATCGGGCTTCCCATACAATCGATAGATTGTCGCACC
TGATTGCCCGACATTATCGCGAGCCCATTTATACCCATATAAATCAGCATCCATGTTGGAATTTAATCGC
GGCCTAGAGCAAGACGTTTCCCGTTGAATATGGCTCATACTCTTCCTTTTTCAATATTATTGAAGCATTT
ATCAGGGTTATTGTCTCATGAGCGGATACATATTTGAATGTATTTAGAAAAATAAACAAATAGGGGTTCC
GCGCACATTTCCCCGAAAAGTGCCACCTGACGTCTAAGAAACCATTATTATCATGACATTAACCTATAAA
AATAGGCGTATCACGAGGCCCTTTCGTC
Features (pLannotate 1.2.2; 10 found; start..end, strand, type, name):
    137..236     +  misc_feature   bom (fragment): basis of mobility region from pBR322
    242..399     -  CDS            lacZα (fragment): LacZα fragment of β-galactosidase; lacZ fragment
    886..902     -  protein_bind   lac operator: The lac repressor binds to the lac operator to inhibit transcription in E. coli. This inhibition can be relieved by adding lactose or isopropyl-β-D-thiogalactopyranoside (IPTG). lac repressor encoded by lacI
    910..940     -  promoter       lac promoter: promoter for the E. coli lac operon
    955..976     -  protein_bind   CAP binding site: CAP binding activates transcription in the presence of cAMP. E. coli catabolite activator protein
    989..1081    -  CDS            lacI (fragment): lac repressor; lacI; The lac repressor binds to the lac operator to inhibit transcription in E. coli. This inhibition can be relieved by adding lactose or isopropyl-β-D-thiogalactopyranoside (IPTG).
   1264..1852    -  rep_origin     ori: high-copy-number ColE1/pMB1/pBR322/pUC origin of replication
   2023..2838    -  CDS            KanR: aminoglycoside phosphotransferase; aph(3')-Ia; confers resistance to kanamycin in bacteria or G418 (Geneticin®) in eukaryotes
   2839..2943    -  promoter       AmpR promoter: bla
   3038..35      +  CDS            rop (fragment) (across the origin): Rop protein, which maintains plasmids at low copy number; rop
