[The description below was written by a language model from this plasmid's Addgene catalogue record and pLannotate feature annotations shown in this document.]
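Description:
pUC57-Kan_US71_00116921 is a small, high-copy E. coli cloning plasmid (about 3.0 kb in total) that serves as a Level 0 module for Golden Gate assembly. It is built on the pUC57-Kan backbone (2,626 bp without insert), which replicates from a ColE1/pUC-type origin. Selection is with kanamycin, through an aph(3')-Ia aminoglycoside phosphotransferase gene that the annotation places downstream of the bla (AmpR) promoter. Short remnants of bom, rop and lacI are also annotated. These are backbone leftovers rather than functional units.

The insert, US71_00116921, comes from the blast fungus Magnaporthe oryzae; the organism is entered in the record's mutation field. The associated publication describes a clone collection of M. oryzae effectors that share sequence and structural similarity across host-specific lineages, so this insert is presumably one candidate effector from that set. The record gives no functional description of the gene. The insert was placed at the EcoRV site in the pUC57 polylinker, which interrupts the lacZα region. In the feature table, an unannotated gap lies between the lacZα fragment and the lac operator, lac promoter and CAP site. Its position and size of a few hundred base pairs fit the insert. lacZ is listed as a selectable marker, which points to blue/white screening, and M13 forward and reverse primer sites flank the insert for sequence verification.

No eukaryotic promoter, tag or terminator is annotated, so the plasmid acts as a storage and donor module. Level 0 parts of this kind are normally released with a Type IIS restriction enzyme and assembled with promoters, tags and terminators into higher-level expression vectors. The record does not state which enzyme or overhangs are used.
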