Addgene plasmid #121384: pUC57-Kan_US71_00116921
Purpose: Level 0 Golden-Gate compatible vector
Depositing lab: Sophien Kamoun. Depositing organization: Sainsbury Laboratory, Norwich. Publication: A Clone Resource of Magnaporthe oryzae Effectors That Share Sequence and Structural Similarities Across Host-Specific Lineages. Petit-Houdenot Y, Langner T, Harant A, Win J, Kamoun S. Mol Plant Microbe Interact. 2020 Aug;33(8):1032-1035. doi: 10.1094/MPMI-03-20-0052-A. Epub 2020 Jun 22. PubMed 32460610.
Backbone
  Vector backbone: pUC57-Kan
  Backbone size w/o insert (bp): 2626
  Vector type: Golden Gate
  Selectable markers: lacZ
Growth in bacteria
  Bacterial resistance: Kanamycin, 50 μg/mL
  Growth temperature: 37°C
  Growth strain: DH5alpha
  Copy number: High Copy
Gene/Insert
  Gene/Insert name: US71_00116921
  Mutation: Magnaporthe oryzae
  Cloning method: Restriction Enzyme; 5′ cloning site EcoRV (unknown if destroyed); 3′ cloning site EcoRV (unknown if destroyed)
  Sequencing primers: 5′ M13Fw; 3′ M13Rv
Terms and licenses: Academic/Nonprofit Terms; Industry Terms: Not Available to Industry
How to cite: pUC57-Kan_US71_00116921 was a gift from Sophien Kamoun (Addgene plasmid # 121384 ; http://n2t.net/addgene:121384 ; RRID:Addgene_121384)
