>Addgene plasmid #121384 | pUC57-Kan_US71_00116921 | depositor partial sequence | sequence record 231020 | US71_00116921
TTGGTCTCTAATGTTGCCAGCTACTACTCAACCAAATAATATTTTGGCTGGTTTGCCAACTCAACCAGCT
AATCCAGCTCCAAAAATTCAATATGATTTGTGTAAAGTTTTGTTGTGGAAAGATAAAAAAGAACAATTTG
GTAATAAAGGTTCTTCTTCTGGTTTTGGTTCTCCAGGTAATACTGTTAGAGTTTGGATGCATCCAGGTTT
GGCTGCTGTTTTTCAATTGTCTGAAGAAGGTTGTGAAGGTAAATTTATTGGTGGTGAATTGGATCAAGGT
AAAACTAGAACTCCATTGTCTAAAGGTGATCCAAGATTGATGGAAGCTTTGAAAGATTATAAAGGTGCTG
TTTTTCCAGAACCACATGGTGATGCTACTATGATTAAATGGTGAGCTTAGAGACCAA
