>Addgene plasmid #121384 | pUC57-Kan_US71_00116921 | depositor partial sequence | sequence record 231021 | empty_vector
TCGCGCGTTTCGGTGATGACGGTGAAAACCTCTGACACATGCAGCTCCCGGAGACGGTCACAGCTTGTCT
GTAAGCGGATGCCGGGAGCAGACAAGCCCGTCAGGGCGCGTCAGCGGGTGTTGGCGGGTGTCGGGGCTGG
CTTAACTATGCGGCATCAGAGCAGATTGTACTGAGAGTGCACCATATGCGGTGTGAAATACCGCACAGAT
GCGTAAGGAGAAAATACCGCATCAGGCGCCATTCGCCATTCAGGCTGCGCAACTGTTGGGAAGGGCGATC
GGTGCGGGCCTCTTCGCTATTACGCCAGCTGGCGAAAGGGGGATGTGCTGCAAGGCGATTAAGTTGGGTA
ACGCCAGGGTTTTCCCAGTCACGACGTTGTAAAACGACGGCCAGTGAATTGACGCGTATTGGGATATCCC
AATGGCGCGCCGAGCTTGGCTCGAGCATGGTCATAGCTGTTTCCTGTGTGAAATTGTTATCCGCTCACAA
TTCCACACAACATACGAGCCGGAAGCATAAAGTGTAAAGCCTGGGGTGCCTAATGAGTGAGCTAACTCAC
ATTAATTGCGTTGCGCTCACTGCCCGCTTTCCAGTCGGGAAACCTGTCGTGCCAGCTGCATTAATGAATC
GGCCAACGCGCGGGGAGAGGCGGTTTGCGTATTGGGCGCTCTTCCGCTTCCTCGCTCACTGACTCGCTGC
GCTCGGTCGTTCGGCTGCGGCGAGCGGTATCAGCTCACTCAAAGGCGGTAATACGGTTATCCACAGAATC
AGGGGATAACGCAGGAAAGAACATGTGAGCAAAAGGCCAGCAAAAGGCCAGGAACCGTAAAAAGGCCGCG
TTGCTGGCGTTTTTCCATAGGCTCCGCCCCCCTGACGAGCATCACAAAAATCGACGCTCAAGTCAGAGGT
GGCGAAACCCGACAGGACTATAAAGATACCAGGCGTTTCCCCCTGGAAGCTCCCTCGTGCGCTCTCCTGT
TCCGACCCTGCCGCTTACCGGATACCTGTCCGCCTTTCTCCCTTCGGGAAGCGTGGCGCTTTCTCATAGC
TCACGCTGTAGGTATCTCAGTTCGGTGTAGGTCGTTCGCTCCAAGCTGGGCTGTGTGCACGAACCCCCCG
TTCAGCCCGACCGCTGCGCCTTATCCGGTAACTATCGTCTTGAGTCCAACCCGGTAAGACACGACTTATC
GCCACTGGCAGCAGCCACTGGTAACAGGATTAGCAGAGCGAGGTATGTAGGCGGTGCTACAGAGTTCTTG
AAGTGGTGGCCTAACTACGGCTACACTAGAAGAACAGTATTTGGTATCTGCGCTCTGCTGAAGCCAGTTA
CCTTCGGAAAAAGAGTTGGTAGCTCTTGATCCGGCAAACAAACCACCGCTGGTAGCGGTGGTTTTTTTGT
TTGCAAGCAGCAGATTACGCGCAGAAAAAAAGGATCTCAAGAAGATCCTTTGATCTTTTCTACGGGGTCT
GACGCTCAGTGGAACGAAAACTCACGTTAAGGGATTTTGGTCATGAGATTATCAAAAAGGATCTTCACCT
AGATCCTTTTAAATTAAAAATGAAGTTTTAAATCAATCTAAAGTATATATGAGTAAACTTGGTCTGACAG
TTAGAAAAACTCATCGAGCATCAAATGAAACTGCAATTTATTCATATCAGGATTATCAATACCATATTTT
TGAAAAAGCCGTTTCTGTAATGAAGGAGAAAACTCACCGAGGCAGTTCCATAGGATGGCAAGATCCTGGT
ATCGGTCTGCGATTCCGACTCGTCCAACATCAATACAACCTATTAATTTCCCCTCGTCAAAAATAAGGTT
ATCAAGTGAGAAATCACCATGAGTGACGACTGAATCCGGTGAGAATGGCAAAAGTTTATGCATTTCTTTC
CAGACTTGTTCAACAGGCCAGCCATTACGCTCGTCATCAAAATCACTCGCATCAACCAAACCGTTATTCA
TTCGTGATTGCGCCTGAGCGAGACGAAATACGCGATCGCTGTTAAAAGGACAATTACAAACAGGAATCGA
ATGCAACCGGCGCAGGAACACTGCCAGCGCATCAACAATATTTTCACCTGAATCAGGATATTCTTCTAAT
ACCTGGAATGCTGTTTTCCCAGGGATCGCAGTGGTGAGTAACCATGCATCATCAGGAGTACGGATAAAAT
GCTTGATGGTCGGAAGAGGCATAAATTCCGTCAGCCAGTTTAGTCTGACCATCTCATCTGTAACATCATT
GGCAACGCTACCTTTGCCATGTTTCAGAAACAACTCTGGCGCATCGGGCTTCCCATACAATCGATAGATT
GTCGCACCTGATTGCCCGACATTATCGCGAGCCCATTTATACCCATATAAATCAGCATCCATGTTGGAAT
TTAATCGCGGCCTAGAGCAAGACGTTTCCCGTTGAATATGGCTCATACTCTTCCTTTTTCAATATTATTG
AAGCATTTATCAGGGTTATTGTCTCATGAGCGGATACATATTTGAATGTATTTAGAAAAATAAACAAATA
GGGGTTCCGCGCACATTTCCCCGAAAAGTGCCACCTGACGTCTAAGAAACCATTATTATCATGACATTAA
CCTATAAAAATAGGCGTATCACGAGGCCCTTTCGTC
