>Addgene plasmid #121384 | pUC57-Kan_US71_00116921 | addgene partial sequence | sequence record 238283 | M13-F20 5'-TGTAAAACGACGGCCAGT-3'
TTGGTCTCTAATGTTGCCAGCTACTACTCAACCAAATAATATTTTGGCTGGTTTGCCAACTCAACCAGCT
AATCCAGCTCCAAAAATTCAATATGATTTGTGTAAAGTTTTGTTGTGGAAAGATAAAAAAGAACAATTTG
GTAATAAAGGTTCTTCTTCTGGTTTTGGTTCTCCAGGTAATACTGTTAGAGTTTGGATGCATCCAGGTTT
GGCTGCTGTTTTTCAATTGTCTGAAGAAGGTTGTGAAGGTAAATTTATTGGTGGTGAATTGGATCAAGGT
AAAACTAGAACTCCATTGTCTAAAGGTGATCCAAGATTGATGGAAGCTTTGAAAGATTATAAAGGTGCTG
TTTTTCCAGAACCACATGGTGATGCTACTATGATTAAATGGTGAGCTTAGAGACCAAGTTCCATCCCAAT
GGCGCGCCGAGCTTGGCTCGAGCATGGTCATAGCTGTTTCCTGTGTGAAATTGTTATCCGCTCACAATTC
CACACAACATACGAGCCGGAAGCATAAAGTGTAAAGCCTGGGGTGCCTAATGAGTGAGCTAACTCACATT
AATTGCGTTGCGCTCACTGCCCGCTTTCCAGTCGGGAAACCTGTCGTGCCAGCTGCATTAATGAATCGGC
CAACGCGCGGGGAGAGGCGGTTTGCGTATTGGGCGCTCTTCCGCTTCCTCGCTCACTGACTCGCTGCGCT
CGGTCGTTCGGCTGCGGCGAGCGGTATCAGCTCACTCAAAGGCGGTAATACGGTTATCCACAGAATCAGG
GGATAACGCAGGAAAGAACATGTGAGCAAAAGGCCAGCAAAAGGCCAGGAACCGTAAAAAGGCCGCGTTG
CTGGCGTTTTTCCATAGGCTCCGCCCCCCTGACGAGCATCACAAAAATCGACGCTCAAGTCAGAGGTGGC
GAAACCCGACAGGACTATAAAGATACC
